>Addgene plasmid #29148 | pEMS1306 | addgene partial sequence | sequence record 36959 | pEGFP-R 5'-acctctacaaatgtggtatg-3'
CCTATACTTTCTAGAGAATAGGAACTTCTTATATTACCTTTCTCTTCTTTTTTGGATCTACCTTTCTCTT
CTTTTTTGGATCTACCTTTCTCTTCTTTTTTGGATCCGGTTCCATGCAGCAGCCCGGGCAGCAGTTCAGA
AATAACTTGTACAGCTCGTCCATGCCGAGAGTGATCCCGGCGGCGGTCACGAACTCCAGCAGGACCATGT
GATCGCGCTTCTCGTTGGGGTCTTTGCTCAGGGCGGACTGGGTGCTCAGGTAGTGGTTGTCGGGCAGCAG
CACGGGGCCGTCGCCGATGGGGGTGTTCTGCTGGTAGTGGTCGGCGAGCTGCACGCTGCCGTCCTCGATG
TTGTGGCGGATCTTGAAGTTCACCTTGATGCCGTTCTTCTGCTTGTCGGCCATGATATAGACGTTGTGGC
TGTTGTAGTTGTACTCCAGCTTGTGCCCCAGGATGTTGCCGTCCTCCTTGAAGTCGATGCCCTTCAGCTC
GATGCGGTTCACCAGGGTGTCGCCCTCGAACTTCACCTCGGCGCGGGTCTTGTAGTTGCCGTCGTCCTTG
AAGAAGATGGTGCGCTCCTGGACGTAGCCTTCGGGCATGGCGGACTTGAAGAAGTCGTGCTGCTTCATGT
GGTCGGGGTAGCGGCTGAAGCACTGCACGCCGTAGGTCAGGGTGGTCACGAGGGTGGGCCAGGGCACGGG
CAGCTTGCCGGTGGTGCAGATGAACTTCAGGGTCAGCTTGCCGTAGGTGGCATCGCCCTCGCCCTCGCCG
GACACGCTGAACTTGTGGCCGTTTACGTCGCCGTCCAGCTCGACCAGGATGGGCACCACCCCGG
