[The description below was written by a language model from this plasmid's Addgene catalogue record.]
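Description:
pEMS1306 is an empty backbone plasmid of about 16.5 kb from the Pleiades Promoter Project, an effort that built a toolbox of compact "MiniPromoters" designed to drive selective expression in defined regions and cell types of the brain. It is maintained in E. coli as a high-copy plasmid under ampicillin selection. The record lists no insert. The only payload element it names is an EGFP-NLS reporter, that is, enhanced green fluorescent protein carrying a nuclear localization signal, so that fluorescence concentrates in the nuclei of expressing cells and individual positive cells are easier to identify and count in tissue.

As an empty backbone with a restriction-enzyme cloning strategy, the plasmid presumably serves as the recipient into which a candidate regulatory sequence is placed so that EGFP-NLS reads out that sequence's activity. This fits the associated project's aim of testing promoter designs. The record does not, however, state the position of the cloning site, any promoter or polyadenylation signal, the origin of replication, or what accounts for the plasmid's large size. No homology arms, mammalian selection cassettes or other delivery-related elements are listed, and no feature table was provided, so the route by which the construct is introduced into mammalian cells or animals cannot be stated from this information. The earlier methods paper cited in the purpose field and the later MiniPromoter toolbox publication are the sources for those details.
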