Addgene plasmid #29148: pEMS1306
Purpose: (Empty Backbone) Plasmid described in Yang et al., Genomics, 2009 (PMID: 18950699).
Depositing lab: Elizabeth Simpson. Depositing organization: University of British Columbia. Publication: A regulatory toolbox of MiniPromoters to drive selective expression in the brain. Portales-Casamar E, Swanson DJ, Liu L, de Leeuw CN, Banks KG, Ho Sui SJ, Fulton DL, Ali J, Amirabbasi M, Arenillas DJ, Babyak N, Black SF, Bonaguro RJ, Brauer E, Candido TR, Castellarin M, Chen J, Chen Y, Cheng JC, Chopra V, Docking TR, Dreolini L, D'Souza CA, Flynn EK, Glenn R, Hatakka K, Hearty TG, Imanian B, Jiang S, Khorasan-zadeh S, Komljenovic I, Laprise S, Liao NY, Lim JS, Lithwick S, Liu F, Liu J, Lu M, McConechy M, McLeod AJ, Milisavljevic M, Mis J, O'Connor K, Palma B, Palmquist DL, Schmouth JF, Swanson MI, Tam B, Ticoll A, Turner JL, Varhol R, Vermeulen J, Watkins RF, Wilson G, Wong BK, Wong SH, Wong TY, Yang GS, Ypsilanti AR, Jones SJ, Holt RA, Goldowitz D, Wasserman WW, Simpson EM. Proc Natl Acad Sci U S A. 2010 Sep 21. 107(38):16589-94. 10.1073/pnas.1009158107 PubMed 20807748.
Backbone
  Vector backbone: pEMS1306
  Backbone size (bp): 16454
  Vector type: Pleiades Promoter Project [sic, Pleaides Plieades]
Growth in bacteria
  Bacterial resistance: Ampicillin, 100 μg/mL
  Growth temperature: 37°C
  Growth strain: DH5alpha
  Growth instructions: DH10B
  Copy number: High Copy
Gene/Insert
  Gene/Insert name: None
  Tag / fusion protein: EGFP-NLS
  Cloning method: Restriction Enzyme
  Sequencing primers: 5′ Unknown
Terms and licenses: Academic/Nonprofit Terms; Industry Terms: Not Available to Industry
How to cite: pEMS1306 was a gift from Elizabeth Simpson (Addgene plasmid # 29148 ; http://n2t.net/addgene:29148 ; RRID:Addgene_29148)
